>Addgene plasmid #183998 | eDrIR1 | addgene full sequence | sequence record 367692 | Addgene NGS Result
TAGTTATTAATAGTAATCAATTACGGGGTCATTAGTTCATAGCCCATATATGGAGTTCCGCGTTACATAA
CTTACGGTAAATGGCCCGCCTGGCTGACCGCCCAACGACCCCCGCCCATTGACGTCAATAATGACGTATG
TTCCCATAGTAACGCCAATAGGGACTTTCCATTGACGTCAATGGGTGGAGTATTTACGGTAAACTGCCCA
CTTGGCAGTACATCAAGTGTATCATATGCCAAGTACGCCCCCTATTGACGTCAATGACGGTAAATGGCCC
GCCTGGCATTATGCCCAGTACATGACCTTATGGGACTTTCCTACTTGGCAGTACATCTACGTATTAGTCA
TCGCTATTACCATGGTGATGCGGTTTTGGCAGTACATCAATGGGCGTGGATAGCGGTTTGACTCACGGGG
ATTTCCAAGTCTCCACCCCATTGACGTCAATGGGAGTTTGTTTTGGCACCAAAATCAACGGGACTTTCCA
AAATGTCGTAACAACTCCGCCCCATTGACGCAAATGGGCGGTAGGCGTGTACGGTGGGAGGTCTATATAA
GCAGAGCTGGTTTAGTGAACCGTCAGATCCGCTAGCATGGAGACAGACACACTCCTGCTATGGGTACTGC
TGCTCTGGGTTCCAGGTTCCACTGGTGACAGCAAGGGCGAGGAGGATAACATGGCCATCATCAAGGAGTT
CATGCGCTTCAAGGTGCACATGGAGGGCTCCGTGAACGGCCACGAGTTCGAGATCGAGGGCGAGGGCGAG
GGCCGCCCCTACGAGGGCACCCAGACCGCCAAGCTGAAGGTGACCAAGGGTGGCCCCCTGCCCTTCGCCT
GGGACATCCTGTCCCCTCAGTTCATGTACGGCTCCAAGGCCTACGTGAAGCACCCCGCCGACATCCCCGA
CTACTTGAAGCTGTCCTTCCCCGAGGGCTTCAAGTGGGAGCGCGTGATGAACTTCGAGGACGGCGGCGTG
GTGACCGTGACCCAGGACTCCTCCCTGCAGGACGGCGAGTTCATCTACAAGGTGAAGCTGCGCGGCACCA
ACTTCCCCTCCGACGGCCCCGTAATGCAGAAGAAGACCATGGGCTGGGAGGCCTCCTCCGAGCGGATGTA
CCCCGAGGACGGCGCCCTGAAGGGCGAGATCAAGCAGAGGCTGAAGCTGAAGGACGGCGGCCACTACGAC
GCTGAGGTCAAGACCACCTACAAGGCCAAGAAGCCCGTGCAGCTGCCCGGCGCCTACAACGTCAACATCA
AGTTGGACATCACCTCCCACAACGAGGACTACACCATCGTGGAACAGTACGAACGCGCCGAGGGCCGCCA
CTCCACCGGCGGCATGGACGAGCTGTACAAGGAATTCAGTGCTGGTAGTGCTGGTAGTGCTGGCACCGGT
ATGAGCCGGGACCCGTTGCCCTTTTTTCCACCGCTTTACCTTGGTGGCCCGGAAATTACCACCGAGAACT
GCGAGCGCGAGCCGATTCATATTCCCGGCAGCATCCAGCCGCACGGCGCCCTGCTCACTGCCGACGGGCA
CAGCGGCGAGGTGCTCCAGATGAGCCTCAACGCGGCCACTTTTCTGGGACAGGAACCCACAGTGCTGCGC
GGACAGACCCTCGCCGCACTGCTGCCCGAGCAGTGGCCCGCGCTGCAAGCGGCCCTGCCCCCCGGCTGCC
CCGACGCCCTGCAATACCGCGCAACGCTGGACTGGCCTGCCGCCGGGCACCTTTCGCTGACGGTGCACCG
GGTCGGCGAGTTGCTGATTCTGGAGTTCGAGCCGACGGAGGCCTGGGACAGCACCGGGCCGCACGCGCTG
CGCAACGCGATGTTCGCGCTCGAAAGTGCCCCCAACCTGCGGGCGCTGGCCGAGGTGGCGACCCAGACGG
TCCGCGAGCTGACGGGCTTTGACCGGGTGATGCTCTACAAATTTGCCCCCGACGCCACCGGCGAAGTGAT
TGCCGAGGCCCGCCGTGAGGGGCTGCACGCCTTTCTGGGCCACCGTTTTCCCGCGTCGGACATTCCGGCG
CAGGCCCGCGCGCTCTACACCCGGCACCTGCTGCGCCTGACCGCCGACACCCGCGCCGCCGCCGTGCCGC
TCGATCCCGTCCTCAACCCGCAGACGAATGCGCCCACCCCGCTGGGCGGCGCCGTGCTGCGCGCCACCTC
GCCCATGCACATGCAGTACCTGCGGAACATGGGCGTCGGGTCGAGCCTGTCGGTGTCGGTGGTGGTCGGC
GGCCAGCTCTGGGGCCTGATCGCCTGCCACCACCAGACGCCCTACGTGTTGCCGCCCGACCTGCGAACCA
CGCTCGAATACCTGGGCCGCTTGCTGAGCCTGCAAGTTCAGGTCAAGGAAGCGGCGGACGTGGCGGCCTT
TCGCCAGAGCCTGCGGGAGCACCACGCGCGGGTGGCCCTCGCGGCGGCGCACTCGCTCTCGCCGCACGAC
ACCCTCAGTGACCCGGCGCTTGACCTGCTGGGCCTGATGCGGGCCGGGGGCCTGATTCTGCGTTTCGAGG
GCCGCTGGCAGACGTTGGGTGAAGTGCCGCCTGCCCCGGCGGTGGACGCGCTGCTGGCGTGGCTCGAAAC
CCAGCCGGGCGCCCTGGTCCAGACCGACGCGCTAGGCCAACTGTGGCCCGCCGGCGCCGATCTCGCCCCC
AGCGCAGCGGGCCTGCTCGCCATCAGCGTGGGCGAGGGCTGGTCGGAGTGCCTCGTCTGGCTGCGGCCCG
AACTGCGGCTGGAGGTCGCCTGGGGCGGGGCCACTCCTGACCAGGCGAAAGACGACCTCGGGCCGCGCCA
CTCATTCGACACCTACCTCGAAGAAAAACGCGGCTACGCCGAGCCCTGGCATCCCGGCGAAATCGAGGAG
GCGCAGGATCTACGTGACACATTGACCGGGGCGCTGGGCGAGCAGCTCGAGTCCATCGTCTCTGCGGTGG
TTGGCATTCTGCTGGTCGTGGTCTTGGGGGTGGTCTTTGGGATCCTCTCTAGAAGAAAGAGGCAGCCAGA
TGGGCCGCTGGGACCGATTTACGCTTCTTCAAACCCTGAGTATCTCAGTGCCAGTGATGTGTTTCCATGC
TCTGTGTACGTGCCGGACGAGTGGGAGGTGTCTCGAGAGAAGATCACCCTCCTTCGAGAGCTGGGGCAGG
GCTCCTTCGGCATGGTGTATGAGGGCAATGCCAGGGACATCATCAAGGGTGAGGCAGAGACCCGCGTGGC
GGTGAAGACGGTCAACGAGTCAGCCAGTCTCCGAGAGCGGATTGAGTTCCTCAATGAGGCCTCGGTCATG
AAGGGCTTCACCTGCCATCACGTGGTGCGCCTCCTGGGAGTGGTGTCCAAGGGCCAGCCCACGCTGGTGG
TGATGGAGCTGATGGCTCACGGAGACCTGAAGAGCTACCTCCGTTCTCTGCGGCCAGAGGCTGAGAATAA
TCCTGGCCGCCCTCCCCCTACCCTTCAAGAGATGATTCAGATGGCGGCAGAGATTGCTGACGGGATGGCC
TACCTGAACGCCAAGAAGTTTGTGCATCGGGACCTGGCAGCGAGAAACTGCATGGTCGCCCATGATTTTA
CTGTCAAAATTGGAGACTTTGGAATGACCAGAGACATCTATGAAACGGATTACTACCGGAAAGGGGGCAA
GGGTCTGCTCCCTGTACGGTGGATGGCACCGGAGTCCCTGAAGGATGGGGTCTTCACCACTTCTTCTGAC
ATGTGGTCCTTTGGCGTGGTCCTTTGGGAAATCACCAGCTTGGCAGAACAGCCTTACCAAGGCCTGTCTA
ATGAACAGGTGTTGAAATTTGTCATGGATGGAGGGTATCTGGATCAACCCGACAACTGTCCAGAGAGAGT
CACTGACCTCATGCGCATGTGCTGGCAATTCAACCCCAAGATGAGGCCAACCTTCCTGGAGATTGTCAAC
CTGCTCAAGGACGACCTGCACCCCAGCTTTCCAGAGGTGTCGTTCTTCCACAGCGAGGAGAACAAGGCTC
CCGAGAGTGAGGAGCTGGAGATGGAGTTTGAGGACATGGAGAATGTGCCCCTGGACCGTTCCTCGCACTG
TCAGAGGGAGGAGGCGGGGGGCCGGGATGGAGGGTCCTCGCTGGGTTTCAAGCGGAGCTACGAGGAACAC
ATCCCTTACACACACATGAACGGAGGCAAGAAAAACGGGCGGATTCTGACCTTGCCTCGGTCCAATCCTT
CCTCTAGAGGCGGTGGTGGCAGCGGAGGAGGGGGGAGCGGCGGCGGTGGCAGTGGCGGCGGCGGTAGTCG
CAGCCGCTTTGTGAAAAAAGATAGCGCCGGCAGTGCGGGTAGTGCGGGGAGCGCCGGTAGCTATCTGGCG
AACGAAATTCTGTGGGGCAGCGCTGGTAGCGCAGGAAGCGCCGGCAGTGCAGGGTTTTGCTATGAAAACG
AAGTGGCGCTGTCATAATCAGCCATACCACATTTGTAGAGGTTTTACTTGCTTTAAAAAACCTCCCACAC
CTCCCCCTGAACCTGAAACATAAAATGAATGCAATTGTTGTTGTTAACTTGTTTATTGCAGCTTATAATG
GTTACAAATAAAGCAATAGCATCACAAATTTCACAAATAAAGCATTTTTTTCACTGCATTCTAGTTGTGG
TTTGTCCAAACTCATCAATGTATCTTAAGGCGTAAATTGTAAGCGTTAATATTTTGTTAAAATTCGCGTT
AAATTTTTGTTAAATCAGCTCATTTTTTAACCAATAGGCCGAAATCGGCAAAATCCCTTATAAATCAAAA
GAATAGACCGAGATAGGGT
[37 nt withheld, positions 4780-4816]
AAAGAACGTGGACTCCAACGTCAAAGG
[49 nt withheld, positions 4844-4892]
T
[91 nt withheld, positions 4894-4984]
G
[124 nt withheld, positions 4986-5109]
CAGGTGGCACTTTTCGGGGAAATGTGCGCGGAACCCCTATTTGTTTATTTTTCTAAATACATTCAAATAT
GTATCCGCTCATGAGACAATAACCCTGATAAATGCTTCAATAATATTGAAAAAGGAAGAGTCCTGAGGCG
GAAAGAACCAGCTGTGGAATGTGTGTCAGTTAGGGTGTGGAAAGTCCCCAGGCTCCCCAGCAGGCAGAAG
TATGCAAAGCATGCATCTCAATTAGTCAGCAACCAGGTGTGGAAAGTCCCCAGGCTCCCCAGCAGGCAGA
AGTATGCAAAGCATGCATCTCAATTAGTCAGCAACCATAGTCCCGCCCCTAACTCCGCCCATCCCGCCCC
TAACTCCGCCCAGTTCCGCCCATTCTCCGCCCCATGGCTGACTAATTTTTTTTATTTATGCAGAGGCCGA
GGCCGCCTCGGCCTCTGAGCTATTCCAGAAGTAGTGAGGAGGCTTTTTTGGAGGCCTAGGCTTTTGCAAA
GATCGATCAAGAGACAGGATGAGGATCGTTTCGCATGATTGAACAAGATGGATTGCACGCAGGTTCTCCG
GCCGCTTGGGTGGAGAGGCTATTCGGCTATGACTGGGCACAACAGACAATCGGCTGCTCTGATGCCGCCG
TGTTCCGGCTGTCAGCGCAGGGGCGCCCGGTTCTTTTTGTCAAGACCGACCTGTCCGGTGCCCTGAATGA
ACTGCAAGACGAGGCAGCGCGGCTATCGTGGCTGGCCACGACGGGCGTTCCTTGCGCAGCTGTGCTCGAC
GTTGTCACTGAAGCGGGAAGGGACTGGCTGCTATTGGGCGAAGTGCCGGGGCAGGATCTCCTGTCATCTC
ACCTTGCTCCTGCCGAGAAAGTATCCATCATGGCTGATGCAATGCGGCGGCTGCATACGCTTGATCCGGC
TACCTGCCCATTCGACCACCAAGCGAAACATCGCATCGAGCGAGCACGTACTCGGATGGAAGCCGGTCTT
GTCGATCAGGATGATCTGGACGAAGAGCATCAGGGGCTCGCGCCAGCCGAACTGTTCGCCAGGCTCAAGG
CGAGCATGCCCGACGGCGAGGATCTCGTCGTGACCCATGGCGATGCCTGCTTGCCGAATATCATGGTGGA
AAATGGCCGCTTTTCTGGATTCATCGACTGTGGCCGGCTGGGTGTGGCGGACCGCTATCAGGACATAGCG
TTGGCTACCCGTGATATTGCTGAAGAGCTTGGCGGCGAATGGGCTGACCGCTTCCTCGTGCTTTACGGTA
TCGCCGCTCCCGATTCGCAGCGCATCGCCTTCTATCGCCTTCTTGACGAGTTCTTCTGAGCGGGACTCTG
GGGTTCGAAATGACCGACCAAGCGACGCCCAACCTGCCATCACGAGATTTCGATTCCACCGCCGCCTTCT
ATGAAAGGTTGGGCTTCGGAATCGTTTTCCGGGACGCCGGCTGGATGATCCTCCAGCGCGGGGATCTCAT
GCTGGAGTTCTTCGCCCACCCTAGGGGGAGGCTAACTGAAACACGGAAGGAGACAATACCGGAAGGAACC
CGCGCTATGACGGCAATAAAAAGACAGAATAAAACGCACGGTGTTGGGTCGTTTGTTCATAAACGCGGGG
TTCGGTCCCAGGGCTGGCACTCTGTCGATACCCCACCGAGACCCCATTGGGGCCAATACGCCCGCGTTTC
TTCCTTTTCCCCACCCCACCCCCCAAGTTCGGGTGAAGGCCCAGGGCTCGCAGCCAACGTCGGGGCGGCA
GGCCCTGCCATAGCCTCAGGTTACTCATATATACTTTAGATTGATTTAAAACTTCATTTTTAATTTAAAA
GGATCTAGGTGAAGATCCTTTTTGATAATCTCATGACCAAAATCCCTTAACGTGAGTTTTCGTTCCACTG
AGCGTCAGACCCCGTAGAAAAGATCAAAGGATCTTCTTGAGATCCTTTTTTTCTGCGCGTAATCTGCTGC
TTGCAAACAAAAAAACCACCGCTACCAGCGGTGGTTTGTTTGCCGGATCAAGAGCTACCAACTCTTTTTC
CGAAGGTAACTGGCTTCAGCAGAGCGCAGATACCAAATACTGTTCTTCTAGTGTAGCCGTAGTTAGGCCA
CCACTTCAAGAACTCTGTAGCACCGCCTACATACCTCGCTCTGCTAATCCTGTTACCAGTGGCTGCTGCC
AGTGGCGATAAGTCGTGTCTTACCGGGTTGGACTCAAGACGATAGTTACCGGATAAGGCGCAGCGGTCGG
GCTGAACGGGGGGTTCGTGCACACAGCCCAGCTTGGAGCGAACGACCTACACCGAACTGAGATACCTACA
GCGTGAGCTATGAGAAAGCGCCACGCTTCCCGAAGGGAGAAAGGCGGACAGGTATCCGGTAAGCGGCAGG
GTCGGAACAGGAGAGCGCACGAGGGAGCTTCCAGGGGGAAACGCCTGGTATCTTTATAGTCCTGTCGGGT
TTCGCCACCTCTGACTTGAGCGTCGATTTTTGTGATGCTCGTCAGGGGGGCGGAGCCTATGGAAAAACGC
CAGCAACGCGGCCTTTTTACGGTTCCTGGCCTTTTGCTGGCCTTTTGCTCACATGTTCTTTCCTGCGTTA
TCCCCTGATTCTGTGGATAACCGTATTACCGCCATGCAT
Features (pLannotate 1.2.2; 16 found; start..end, strand, type, name):
     61..364     +  enhancer       CMV enhancer: human cytomegalovirus immediate early enhancer
    365..568     +  promoter       CMV promoter: human cytomegalovirus (CMV) immediate early promoter
    597..659     +  sig_peptide    Igκ leader: leader sequence from mouse immunoglobulin κ light chain
    660..1361    +  CDS            mCherry: mCherry is a basic (constitutively fluorescent) red fluorescent protein published in 2004, derived from Discosoma sp.. It is reported to be a very rapidly-maturing monomer with low acid sensitivity.
   1401..2363    +  CDS            DrCBD: DrCBD is a basic (constitutively fluorescent) long stokes shift fluorescent protein published in 2009, derived from Deinococcus radiodurans. It requires the cofactor biliverdin for fluorescence.
   2949..4202    +  CDS            INSR (fragment): INSR_HUMAN - Experimental evidence at protein level: Swiss-Prot protein existence level 1. Receptor tyrosine kinase which mediates the pleiotropic actions of insulin. Binding of insulin leads to phosphorylation of several intracellular substrates, including, insulin receptor substrates (IRS1, 2, 3, 4), SHC, GAB1, CBL and other signaling intermediates. Each of these phosphorylated proteins serve as docking proteins for other signaling proteins that contain Src-homology-2 domains (SH2 domain) that specifically recognize different phosphotyrosine residues, including the p85 regulatory subunit of
   4422..4503    +  CDS            large T antigen (fragment): large T antigen from SV40 (simian virus 40)
   4526..4647    +  polyA_signal   SV40 poly(A) signal: SV40 polyadenylation signal
   4681..5109    -  rep_origin     f1 ori (sequence partly withheld): f1 bacteriophage origin of replication; arrow indicates direction of (+) strand synthesis
   5136..5240    +  promoter       AmpR promoter: bla
   5242..5599    +  promoter       SV40 promoter: SV40 enhancer and early promoter
   5634..6428    +  CDS            NeoR/KanR: aminoglycoside phosphotransferase from Tn5; aph(3')-II (or nptII); confers resistance to neomycin, kanamycin, and G418 (Geneticin®)
   6449..6601    +  CDS            ble (fragment): BLE_KLEPN - Experimental evidence at protein level: Swiss-Prot protein existence level 1. Binding protein with a strong affinity to the bleomycin family of antibiotics. Binds to CL990; an antimitotic-antibiotic compound. From Klebsiella pneumoniae.
   6660..6707    +  polyA_signal   HSV TK poly(A) signal: herpes simplex virus thymidine kinase polyadenylation signal (Cole and Stacy, 1985)
   6798..6814    -  polyA_signal   bGH poly(A) signal (fragment): bovine growth hormone polyadenylation signal
   7036..7624    +  rep_origin     ori: high-copy-number ColE1/pMB1/pBR322/pUC origin of replication
