[The description below was written by a language model from this plasmid's Addgene catalogue record and pLannotate feature annotations shown in this document.]
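Description:
eDrIR1 is a mammalian expression plasmid built on the pEGFP-N1 backbone that encodes an insulin receptor engineered to be controlled by far-red light. It is about 7.7 kb and is propagated in E. coli as a high-copy plasmid through its ColE1/pUC-type origin under kanamycin selection. The NeoR/KanR cassette is driven by tandem bacterial (bla) and SV40 early promoters and ends in an HSV TK polyadenylation signal, so the same gene can also confer G418 resistance in mammalian cells. An f1 origin is carried over from the backbone. Short annotated fragments of ble, bGH poly(A) and SV40 large T antigen look like backbone remnants or incidental matches, not functional parts.

The payload is a single open reading frame transcribed from the CMV immediate early enhancer/promoter and terminated by the SV40 poly(A) signal. From the N terminus it contains a mouse Igκ leader peptide, which directs the protein into the secretory pathway, followed by mCherry as a red fluorescent marker. Next comes a Deinococcus radiodurans bacterial phytochrome module. The annotation detects its chromophore-binding domain, which uses biliverdin as a cofactor, and the unannotated stretch downstream of this domain may hold further phytochrome or linker sequence. The C-terminal part is a fragment of human INSR, the insulin receptor tyrosine kinase; the record does not state which receptor residues are retained. The arrangement suggests that the photosensory phytochrome stands in for the ligand-binding portion of the receptor, so that light, not insulin, regulates kinase signalling, although the record does not spell out this mechanism. The stated use is optically controlled eDrIR1 expression in mammalian cells, as part of a general strategy for making receptor tyrosine kinases responsive to far-red light.
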