Addgene plasmid #183998: eDrIR1
Purpose: Optically controlled eDrIR1 expression in mammalian cells
Depositing lab: Dmitry Gerashchenko & Vladislav Verkhusha. Publication: A general approach for engineering RTKs optically controlled with far-red light. Leopold AV, Thankachan S, Yang C, Gerashchenko D, Verkhusha VV. Nat Methods. 2022 Jul;19(7):871-880. doi: 10.1038/s41592-022-01517-z. Epub 2022 Jun 9. PubMed 35681062.
Backbone
  Vector backbone: pEGFP-N1
  Vector type: Mammalian Expression
Growth in bacteria
  Bacterial resistance: Kanamycin, 50 μg/mL
  Growth temperature: 37°C
  Growth strain: DH5alpha
  Copy number: High Copy
Gene/Insert
  Gene/Insert name: eDrIR1
  Species: H. sapiens (human)
  Entrez Gene: INSR (a.k.a. CD220, HHF5)
  Tag / fusion protein: Ig kappa secretory signal, mCherry, Deinococcus radiodurans bacterial phytochrome (N terminal on insert)
  Cloning method: Restriction Enzyme; 5′ cloning site unknown (unknown if destroyed)
Terms and licenses: Academic/Nonprofit Terms; Industry Terms: Not Available to Industry
How to cite: eDrIR1 was a gift from Dmitry Gerashchenko & Vladislav Verkhusha (Addgene plasmid # 183998 ; http://n2t.net/addgene:183998 ; RRID:Addgene_183998)
